Addgene plasmid #29227: pEMS1432
Purpose: Expression of the reporter gene was not detected in the brain and eye using eGFP/cre.
Depositing lab: Elizabeth Simpson. Depositing organization: University of British Columbia. Publication: A regulatory toolbox of MiniPromoters to drive selective expression in the brain. Portales-Casamar E, Swanson DJ, Liu L, de Leeuw CN, Banks KG, Ho Sui SJ, Fulton DL, Ali J, Amirabbasi M, Arenillas DJ, Babyak N, Black SF, Bonaguro RJ, Brauer E, Candido TR, Castellarin M, Chen J, Chen Y, Cheng JC, Chopra V, Docking TR, Dreolini L, D'Souza CA, Flynn EK, Glenn R, Hatakka K, Hearty TG, Imanian B, Jiang S, Khorasan-zadeh S, Komljenovic I, Laprise S, Liao NY, Lim JS, Lithwick S, Liu F, Liu J, Lu M, McConechy M, McLeod AJ, Milisavljevic M, Mis J, O'Connor K, Palma B, Palmquist DL, Schmouth JF, Swanson MI, Tam B, Ticoll A, Turner JL, Varhol R, Vermeulen J, Watkins RF, Wilson G, Wong BK, Wong SH, Wong TY, Yang GS, Ypsilanti AR, Jones SJ, Holt RA, Goldowitz D, Wasserman WW, Simpson EM. Proc Natl Acad Sci U S A. 2010 Sep 21. 107(38):16589-94. 10.1073/pnas.1009158107 PubMed 20807748.
Backbone
  Vector backbone: pEMS1306
  Backbone size w/o insert (bp): 16454
  Vector type: Pleiades Promoter Project [sic, Pleaides Plieades]
Growth in bacteria
  Bacterial resistance: Ampicillin, 100 μg/mL
  Growth temperature: 37°C
  Growth strain: DH5alpha
  Growth instructions: DH10B
  Copy number: High Copy
Gene/Insert
  Gene/Insert name: Ple78 (alt names: GABRA6; gamma-aminobutyric acid (GABA-A) receptor, subunit alpha 6)
  Species: H. sapiens (human)
  Insert size (bp): 2316
  Entrez Gene: GABRA6
  Tag / fusion protein: EGFP-NLS (C terminal on backbone)
  Cloning method: Restriction Enzyme; 5′ cloning site SacI (unknown if destroyed); 3′ cloning site MluI (unknown if destroyed)
  Sequencing primers: 5′ Unknown
Terms and licenses: Academic/Nonprofit Terms; Industry Terms: Not Available to Industry
How to cite: pEMS1432 was a gift from Elizabeth Simpson (Addgene plasmid # 29227 ; http://n2t.net/addgene:29227 ; RRID:Addgene_29227)
