[The description below was written by a language model from this plasmid's Addgene catalogue record.]
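Description:
pEMS1432 is a Pleiades Promoter Project plasmid built on the large pEMS1306 backbone (about 16.5 kb without insert). It is maintained as a high-copy plasmid in E. coli under ampicillin selection. The record does not include a feature table, so the origin of replication, any homology arms or mammalian selection elements, and other backbone components are not documented here. The intended delivery route into mammalian cells or mice is likewise not stated in the fields provided.

The insert is Ple78, a 2,316 bp human MiniPromoter designed from regulatory sequence of GABRA6, the gene encoding the alpha 6 subunit of the GABA-A receptor. It was cloned between SacI and MluI sites. Ple78 is a candidate promoter rather than a coding sequence, so the "tag" listed as C-terminal on the backbone is best read as the downstream reporter it is meant to drive. The tag field gives this reporter as EGFP-NLS, a nuclear-localised green fluorescent protein, while the purpose statement refers to an eGFP/cre reporter. The record does not resolve this difference.

The construct belongs to a toolbox of compact human promoters intended to give selective, region- or cell-type-restricted expression in the brain. For this design, the record reports a negative result: reporter expression was not detected in the brain or eye. pEMS1432 is therefore mainly useful as a documented reference for a GABRA6-derived MiniPromoter design that did not yield detectable activity, for example when planning revised promoter designs.
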