>Addgene plasmid #29227 | pEMS1432 | addgene partial sequence | sequence record 39610 | EGFP-N 5'-CGTCGCCGTCCAGCTCGACCAG-3'
CTCGCCCTTGCTCACCATGGTGGCGGAAGTTCCTATACCTTTTGAAGAATAGGAACTTCGGCGCGCCACG
CGTTCCTGCAGTGCACTGAAATGCAGAATTCACCCTCCTAGGGTCGTCCTCCCTGCTAGCCAGCTCTTCT
CTGCCAATCAACTGGAGAAATCTTTCAAACCCTTCATATCTCTGTTCCTTGTTTGCCTCAAGTCAGTAAT
CCAATAGATAAAGAGGTTGCCTAAAAATTTGCAGGATTCCCCTGGCTCCCTTCTTTCTTGTTTCCTTCTC
ACGTGGAACAAGGTGGTTTGTGGTCTTAGATTATGTCCTGCAGACACCCAGGCTCCTCTGACTGACTCAG
TTGGGAAAGGAGAGTCTGAAGGGACAGTGCATGGTCGGAGAGCAGTGACAATAATCGAATAAGGCATTAA
GGGAGATTAGAAGGAAGAAATCCACTGCCAGTTTTGGCATGGAATTAGCAGGGCCCTGTGAGGAAATCTG
GAAAGCATTGGCATCTTGCTGATTGAGATTATGTTCCAATAGGCTCAGCGTTTATTATTTTTATGGTTCA
CAGAAGGATTCCTACACAGCTC
