>Addgene plasmid #29227 | pEMS1432 | addgene partial sequence | sequence record 41156 | pEMS1307-fwd 5'-ccgcacgtctaagaaaccat-3'
AAATAGGCGTATCACGAGGCCCTTTCGTCTTCAAGAATTAATTCCGATCATATTCAATAACCCTTAATGA
ATTCGAGCTCATTCACTAGCCTATACACCCAATCTCAAAACTTAAGCAATAAAGCAACTTTTTATCGCAA
TAATTTCTCACAAAGCTATAATTTTAGCTAGTTATTATTGTTCTCAAACTCAGAAAGTTTGCATTGTTAT
AAAAGATAGTGCTGTGATATGTAAACTTCCCTCCTCCACCTTGACTTTCCTTAATATTCTTCCTCTTTAT
CTATCCAGTCATCCATATTTCCATCTATCAATATGTCCTTCTTAATCTAGAAAAAAAATATGGAAATATT
TAGTTTAGCCTTTGTGCTGGCTGGCCTTTATACCATCGGTTAGACTAACTATTCCCCTTTGCACCTCATT
CACCCTCAAAGGTATTTCAGAGCTTCAGAGTACCATTCAGTAAAATTCCACACATAGATAAACCTTACTT
GATAAACACACTATAGCTGCACATCAAAATTATTTTATATTGTTCTCAGGGAACATATAAACAAGTGTTA
CCGTGACTATTCTAAAGAGGGTATCATTTAAGTATGTATCATCAAAATTATGACTTAATCTGTGGCTTTT
ATGAAATAGCATTAAAATGTTTAAGAATTATAATAAGAGCTATTGCAAAAGTCAATAACAAATAACAACT
TGTAATTATATCAAAGTATTGCCAATAATTGCTTTGCCTACTATATAAATTCCTTTATGAAACGTATTAT
GGCAAGCAGTGATTACATTTTAAAAA
